>Addgene plasmid #48407 | pFUSB4_AGCT | depositor full sequence | sequence record 70107 | Full Sequence
ATGTTTTCCCAGTCACGACGTTGTAAAACGACGGCCAGTCTTAAGCGTCTCATGGCCTGACCCCGGACCA
AGTGGTGGCCTATCGCCAGCAACATTGGCGGCAAGCAAGCGCTCGAAACGGTGCAGCGGCTGTTGCCGGT
GCTGTGCCAGGACCATGGCCTGACCCCGGACCAAGTGGTGGCTATCGCCAGCAACAATGGCGGCAAGCAA
GCGCTCGAAACGGTGCAGCGGCTGTTGCCGGTGCTGTGCCAGGACCATGGCCTGACTCCGGACCAAGTGG
TGGCTATCGCCAGCCACGATGGCGGCAAGCAAGCGCTCGAAACGGTGCAGCGGCTGTTGCCGGTGCTGTG
CCAGGACCATGGCCTGACCCCGGACCAAGTGGTGGCTATCGCCAGCAACGGTGGCGGCAAGCAAGCGCTC
GAAACGGTGCAGCGGCTGTTGCCGGTGCTGTGCCAGGACCATGGCCTGACCCCGGACCAAGTGGTGGCTA
TCGAGACGTCTAGACCAGCCAGGACAGAAATGCCTCGACTTCGCTGCTACCCAAGGTTGCCGGGTGACGC
ACACCGTGGAAACGGATGAAGGCACGAACCCAGTGGACATAAGCCTGTTCGGTTCGTAAGCTGTAATGCA
AGTAGCGTATGCGCTCACGCAACTGGTCCAGAACCTTGACCGAACGCAGCGGTGGTAACGGCGCAGTGGC
GGTTTTCATGGCTTGTTATGACTGTTTTTTTGGGGTACAGTCTATGCCTCGGGCATCCAAGCAGCAAGCG
CGTTACGCCGTGGGTCGATGTTTGATGTTATGGAGCAGCAACGATGTTACGCAGCAGGGCAGTCGCCCTA
AAACAAAGTTAAACATTATGAGGGAAGCGGTGATCGCCGAAGTATCGACTCAACTATCAGAGGTAGTTGG
CGTCATCGAGCGCCATCTCGAACCGACGTTGCTGGCCGTACATTTGTACGGCTCCGCAGTGGATGGCGGC
CTGAAGCCACACAGTGATATTGATTTGCTGGTTACGGTGACCGTAAGGCTTGATGAAACAACGCGGCGAG
CTTTGATCAACGACCTTTTGGAAACTTCGGCTTCCCCTGGAGAGAGCGAGATTCTCCGCGCTGTAGAAGT
CACCATTGTTGTGCACGACGACATCATTCCGTGGCGTTATCCAGCTAAGCGCGAACTGCAATTTGGAGAA
TGGCAGCGCAATGACATTCTTGCAGGTATCTTCGAGCCAGCCACGATCGACATTGATCTGGCTATCTTGC
TGACAAAAGCAAGAGAACATAGCGTTGCCTTGGTAGGTCCAGCGGCGGAGGAACTCTTTGATCCGGTTCC
TGAACAGGATCTATTTGAGGCGCTAAATGAAACCTTAACGCTATGGAACTCGCCGCCCGACTGGGCTGGC
GATGAGCGAAATGTAGTGCTTACGTTGTCCCGCATTTGGTACAGCGCAGTAACCGGCAAAATCGCGCCGA
AGGATGTCGCTGCCGACTGGGCAATGGAGCGCCTGCCGGCCCAGTATCAGCCCGTCATACTTGAAGCTAG
ACAGGCTTATCTTGGACAAGAAGAAGATCGCTTGGCCTCGCGCGCAGATCAGTTGGAAGAATTTGTCCAC
TACGTGAAAGGCGAGATCACCAAGGTAGTCGGCAAATAACCCTCGAGCCACCCATGACCAAAATCCCTTA
ACGTGAGTTACGCGTCGTTCCACTGAGCGTCAGACCCCGTAGAAAAGATCAAAGGATCTTCTTGAGATCC
TTTTTTTCTGCGCGTAATCTGCTGCTTGCAAACAAAAAAACCACCGCTACCAGCGGTGGTTTGTTTGCCG
GATCAAGAGCTACCAACTCTTTTTCCGAAGGTAACTGGCTTCAGCAGAGCGCAGATACCAAATACTGTCC
TTCTAGTGTAGCCGTAGTTAGGCCACCACTTCAAGAACTCTGTAGCACCGCCTACATACCTCGCTCTGCT
AATCCTGTTACCAGTGGCTGCTGCCAGTGGCGATAAGTCGTGTCTTACCGGGTTGGACTCAAGACGATAG
TTACCGGATAAGGCGCAGCGGTCGGGCTGAACGGGGGGTTCGTGCACACAGCCCAGCTTGGAGCGAACGA
CCTACACCGAACTGAGATACCTACAGCGTGAGCATTGAGAAAGCGCCACGCTTCCCGAAGGGAGAAAGGC
GGACAGGTATCCGGTAAGCGGCAGGGTCGGAACAGGAGAGCGCACGAGGGAGCTTCCAGGGGGAAACGCC
TGGTATCTTTATAGTCCTGTCGGGTTTCGCCACCTCTGACTTGAGCGTCGATTTTTGTGATGCTCGTCAG
GGGGGCGGAGCCTATGGAAAAACGCCAGCAACGCGGCCTTTTTACGGTTCCTGGCCTTTTGCTGGCCTTT
TGCTCACATGTTCTTTCCTGCGTTATCCCCTGATTCTGTGGATAACCGTATTACCGCCTTTGAGTGAGCT
GATACCGCTCGCCGCAGCCGAACGACCGAGCGCAGCGAGTCAGTGAGCGAGGAAGCGGAAGAGCGCCCAA
TACGCAAACCGCCTCTCCCCGCGCGTTGGCCGATTCATTAATGCAGCTGGCACGACAGGTTTCCCGACTG
GAAAGCGGGCAGTGAGCGCAACGCAATTAATACGCGTACCGCTAGCCAGGAAGAGTTTGTAGAAACGCAA
AAAGGCCATCCGTCAGGATGGCCTTCTGCTTAGTTTGATGCCTGGCAGTTTATGGCGGGCGTCCTGCCCG
CCACCCTCCGGGCCGTTGCTTCACAACGTTCAAATCCGCTCCCGGCGGATTTGTCCTACTCAGGAGAGCG
TTCACCGACAAACAACAGATAAAACGAAAGGCCCAGTCTTCCGACTGAGCCTTTCGTTTTATTTGATGCC
TGGCAGTTCCCTACTCTCGCGTTAACGCTAGCATGG
Features (pLannotate 1.2.2; 8 found; start..end, strand, type, name):
      3..39      -  CDS            lacZα (fragment): LacZα fragment of β-galactosidase; lacZ fragment
    596..619     +  promoter       Pc promoter (fragment): intI1 (promoter lies within the coding sequence); class 1 integron promoter
    795..851     +  CDS            GmR (fragment): gentamycin acetyltransferase; aacC1; confers resistance to gentamycin
    858..1649    +  CDS            SmR: aminoglycoside adenylyltransferase (Murphy, 1985); aadA; confers resistance to spectinomycin and streptomycin
   1742..2330    +  rep_origin     ori: high-copy-number ColE1/pMB1/pBR322/pUC origin of replication
   2513..2605    +  CDS            lacI (fragment): lac repressor; lacI; The lac repressor binds to the lac operator to inhibit transcription in E. coli. This inhibition can be relieved by adding lactose or isopropyl-β-D-thiogalactopyranoside (IPTG).
   2660..2687    -  terminator     rrnB T2 terminator: transcription terminator T2 from the E. coli rrnB gene
   2819..2862    +  terminator     rrnB T1 terminator: Escherichia coli rrnB; transcription terminator T1 from the E. coli rrnB gene
