[The description below was written by a language model from this plasmid's Addgene catalogue record and pLannotate feature annotations shown in this document.]
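Description:
pFUSB4_AGCT is a small (about 2.9 kb) bacterial intermediate plasmid from a Golden Gate TALEN assembly system, built on the pFUS_B4 array backbone. It carries a pre-assembled synthetic block of four TAL effector repeats with the repeat-variable diresidues NI, NN, HD and NG. Under the standard TALE code these recognise A, G, C and T respectively, which gives the "AGCT" in the name. The depositor notes that the plasmid was made by Golden Gate cloning. The associated work describes a simplified 15-RVD GoldyTALEN design, so this clone appears to be one member of a library of ready-made four-repeat modules that reduce the number of pieces needed to build a full TALE array.

The annotated features cover only the backbone. These are a high-copy ColE1/pUC-type origin, an intact aadA (SmR) gene that confers the spectinomycin resistance used for selection, and upstream remnants of a class 1 integron Pc promoter and a gentamicin acetyltransferase gene, which probably came along with the resistance cassette. Short lacZα and lacI fragments are also present, consistent with a blue/white screening cassette replaced on insertion of the repeats, although the record does not state this. rrnB T1 and T2 terminators are annotated as well. The TAL repeat insert itself was not annotated and presumably lies in the unannotated stretch between the lacZα remnant and the resistance cassette.

The catalogue lists the vector type as mammalian expression/TALEN, but the feature table shows no eukaryotic promoter, nuclease domain or polyadenylation signal. The plasmid is therefore best seen as a cloning intermediate whose repeat block is transferred, together with other modules, into a final TALEN expression backbone for genome engineering.
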