Addgene plasmid #48407: pFUSB4_AGCT
Depositing lab: Stephen Ekker. Depositing organization: Mayo Foundation for Medical Education and Research. Publication: High Efficiency In Vivo Genome Engineering with a Simplified 15-RVD GoldyTALEN Design. Ma AC, Lee HB, Clark KJ, Ekker SC. PLoS One. 2013 May 29;8(5):e65259. doi: 10.1371/journal.pone.0065259. Print 2013. PubMed 23734242.
Backbone
  Vector backbone: pFUS_B4
  Vector type: Mammalian Expression, TALEN
Growth in bacteria
  Bacterial resistance: Spectinomycin, 50 μg/mL
  Growth temperature: 37°C
  Growth strain: Top10
  Copy number: Unknown
Gene/Insert
  Gene/Insert name: RVD sequence: NI NN HD NG
  Species: Synthetic
  Cloning method: Unknown
  Sequencing primers: 5′ ttgatgcctggcagttccct; 3′ cgaaccgaacaggcttatgt
Terms and licenses: Academic/Nonprofit Terms; Industry Terms: Not Available to Industry
Depositor comments: Plasmid was created using Golden Gate cloning.
How to cite: pFUSB4_AGCT was a gift from Stephen Ekker (Addgene plasmid # 48407 ; http://n2t.net/addgene:48407 ; RRID:Addgene_48407)
