>Addgene plasmid #48407 | pFUSB4_AGCT | addgene partial sequence | sequence record 70835 | pCR8_F1 5'-ttgatgcctggcagttccct-3'
TCACGACGTTGTAAAACGACGGCCAGTCTTAAGCGTCTCATGGCCTGACCCCGGACCAAGTGGTGGCTAT
CGCCAGCAACATTGGCGGCAAGCAAGCGCTCGAAACGGTGCAGCGGCTGTTGCCGGTGCTGTGCCAGGAC
CATGGCCTGACCCCGGACCAAGTGGTGGCTATCGCCAGCAACAATGGCGGCAAGCAAGCGCTCGAAACGG
TGCAGCGGCTGTTGCCGGTGCTGTGCCAGGACCATGGCCTGACTCCGGACCAAGTGGTGGCTATCGCCAG
CCACGATGGCGGCAAGCAAGCGCTCGAAACGGTGCAGCGGCTGTTGCCGGTGCTGTGCCAGGACCATGGC
CTGACCCCGGACCAAGTGGTGGCTATCGCCAGCAACGGTGGCGGCAAGCAAGCGCTCGAAACGGTGCAGC
GGCTGTTGCCGGTGCTGTGCCAGGACCATGGCCTGACCCCGGACCAAGTGGTGGCTATCGAGACGTCTAG
ACCAGCCAGGACAGAAATGCCTCGACTTCGCTGCTACCCAAGGTTGCCGGGTGACGCACACCGTGGAAAC
GGATGAAGGCACGAACCCAGTGGACATAAGCCTGTTCGGTTCGTAAGCTGTAATGCAAGTAGCGTATGCG
CTCACGCAACTGGTCCAGAACCTTGACCGAACGCAGCGGTGGTAACGGCGCAGTGGCGGTTTTCATGGCT
TGTTATGACTGTTTTTTTGGGGTACAGTCTATGCCTCGGGCATCCAAGCAGCAAGCGCGTTACGCCGTGG
GTCGATGTTTGATGTTATGGAGCAGCAACGATGTTACGCAGCAGGGCAGTCGCCCTAAAACAAAGTTAAA
CATTATGAGGGAAGCGGTGATCGCCGAAGTATCGACTCAACTATCAGA
